Addgene plasmid #166431: pBS L30 mRuby3-Rab18
Purpose: Rab18 fused to mRuby3 fluorescent protein (ex558/em592) tag in N-ter under control of a weak L30 promoter.
Depositing lab: Raphael Gaudin.
Backbone
  Vector backbone: pBS
  Modifications to backbone: Modified for mammalian expression using the promoter of the mouse ribosomal protein L30 gene ("weak promoter") and a HSV TK polyA tail
  Vector type: Mammalian Expression
Growth in bacteria
  Bacterial resistance: Ampicillin, 100 μg/mL
  Growth temperature: 37°C
  Growth strain: DH5alpha
  Copy number: Unknown
Gene/Insert
  Gene/Insert name: Rab18 (alt name: Rab18)
  Species: H. sapiens (human)
  GenBank ID: 22931
  Promoter: L30 weak promoter
  Tag / fusion protein: mRuby3 (N terminal on insert)
  Entrez Gene: RAB18 (a.k.a. RAB18LI1, WARBM3)
  Cloning method: Gateway Cloning
  Sequencing primers: 5′ M13pUC-fwd; 3′ T3
Terms and licenses: Academic/Nonprofit Terms; Industry Terms: Not Available to Industry
How to cite: pBS L30 mRuby3-Rab18 was a gift from Raphael Gaudin (Addgene plasmid # 166431 ; http://n2t.net/addgene:166431 ; RRID:Addgene_166431)
