[The description below was written by a language model from this plasmid's Addgene catalogue record and pLannotate feature annotations shown in this document.]
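Description:
pBS L30 mRuby3-Rab18 is a mammalian expression plasmid of about 5.3 kb built on a pBluescript-type (pBS) backbone. The backbone has been adapted for use in mammalian cells by adding the promoter of the mouse ribosomal protein L30 gene and a herpes simplex virus thymidine kinase polyadenylation signal. It is propagated in E. coli through a high-copy ColE1/pUC-type origin and selected with ampicillin via the β-lactamase gene and its own promoter. The usual phagemid elements remain: an f1 origin for single-stranded DNA production, flanking T7 and T3 phage promoters, and remnants of the lacZα/lac promoter region and multiple cloning site. No mammalian selection marker is annotated, so the plasmid appears suited to transient transfection rather than drug selection of stable lines.

The payload is human RAB18, a small GTPase linked to lipid droplets and endoplasmic reticulum–lipid droplet contacts. It is fused at its N-terminus to the red fluorescent protein mRuby3 (excitation 558 nm, emission 592 nm). The RAB18 coding sequence was introduced by Gateway cloning and sits between attB1 and attB2 sites, so the attB1 site forms part of the short linker between mRuby3 and Rab18. The HSV TK poly(A) signal lies downstream of attB2. The automated annotation does not label the L30 promoter itself. It presumably occupies the unannotated stretch between the cloning-site remnant and the start of mRuby3. The catalogue entry describes L30 as a weak promoter, which implies low expression of the tagged protein. This suits live-cell fluorescence imaging of Rab18 localisation and dynamics, where low levels help limit overexpression artefacts.
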