Features (pLannotate 1.2.2; 20 found; start..end, strand, type, name):
      2..37      +  CDS            rop (fragment): Rop protein, which maintains plasmids at low copy number; rop
    139..238     +  misc_feature   bom (fragment): basis of mobility region from pBR322
    239..667     +  rep_origin     f1 ori (sequence partly withheld): f1 bacteriophage origin of replication; arrow indicates direction of (+) strand synthesis
    698..855     -  CDS            lacZα (fragment): LacZα fragment of β-galactosidase; lacZ fragment
    858..876     +  promoter       T7 promoter: promoter for bacteriophage T7 RNA polymerase
    879..904     +  misc_feature   MCS (fragment): pUC18/19 multiple cloning site
   1295..2005    +  CDS            mRuby3: mRuby3 is a basic (constitutively fluorescent) red fluorescent protein published in 2016, derived from Entacmaea quadricolor. It has low acid sensitivity.
   2040..2060    +  protein_bind   attB1: mutant version of attB; core recombination site for the Gateway® BP reaction BP Clonase™
   2066..2683    +  CDS            RAB18: RAB18_HUMAN - Experimental evidence at protein level: Swiss-Prot protein existence level 1. Required for the localization of ZFYVE1 to lipid droplets and for its function in mediating the formation of endoplasmic reticulum- lipid droplets (ER-LD) contacts (PubMed:30970241). Plays a role in apical endocytosis/recycling (By similarity). Plays a key role in eye and brain development and neurodegeneration (PubMed:21473985). From Homo sapiens (Human).
   2688..2712    -  protein_bind   attB2: mutant version of attB; recombination site for the Gateway® BP reaction BP Clonase™
   2800..2848    +  polyA_signal   HSV TK poly(A) signal: herpes simplex virus thymidine kinase polyadenylation signal (Cole and Stacy, 1985)
   2939..2955    -  polyA_signal   bGH poly(A) signal (fragment): bovine growth hormone polyadenylation signal
   3064..3082    -  promoter       T3 promoter: promoter for bacteriophage T3 RNA polymerase
   3127..3143    -  protein_bind   lac operator: The lac repressor binds to the lac operator to inhibit transcription in E. coli. This inhibition can be relieved by adding lactose or isopropyl-β-D-thiogalactopyranoside (IPTG). lac repressor encoded by lacI
   3151..3181    -  promoter       lac promoter: promoter for the E. coli lac operon
   3196..3217    -  protein_bind   CAP binding site: CAP binding activates transcription in the presence of cAMP. E. coli catabolite activator protein
   3230..3322    -  CDS            lacI (fragment): lac repressor; lacI; The lac repressor binds to the lac operator to inhibit transcription in E. coli. This inhibition can be relieved by adding lactose or isopropyl-β-D-thiogalactopyranoside (IPTG).
   3505..4093    -  rep_origin     ori: high-copy-number ColE1/pMB1/pBR322/pUC origin of replication
   4264..5124    -  CDS            AmpR: β-lactamase; bla; confers resistance to ampicillin, carbenicillin, and related antibiotics
   5125..5229    -  promoter       AmpR promoter: bla
>Addgene plasmid #166431 | pBS L30 mRuby3-Rab18 | addgene full sequence | sequence record 333545 | Addgene NGS Result
TCTCGCGCGTTTCGGTGATGACGGTGAAAACCTCTGACACATGCAGCTCCCGGAGACGGTCACAGCTTGT
CTGTAAGCGGATGCCGGGAGCAGACAAGCCCGTCAGGGCGCGTCAGCGGGTGTTGGCGGGTGTCGGGGCT
GGCTTAACTATGCGGCATCAGAGCAGATTGTACTGAGAGTGCACCATATGCGGTGTGAAATACCGCACAG
ATGCGTAAGGAGAAAATACCGCATCAGG
[124 nt withheld, positions 239-362]
C
[91 nt withheld, positions 364-454]
A
[49 nt withheld, positions 456-504]
CCTTTGACGTTGGAGTCCACGTTCTTT
[37 nt withheld, positions 532-568]
ACCCTATCTCGGTCTATTCTTTTGATTTATAAGGGATTTTGCCGATTTCGGCCTATTGGTTAAAAAATGA
GCTGATTTAACAAAAATTTAACGCGAATTTTAACAAAATATTAACGCTTACAATTTCCATTCGCCATTCA
GGCTGCGCAACTGTTGGGAAGGGCGATCGGTGCGGGCCTCTTCGCTATTACGCCAGCTGGCGAAAGGGGG
ATGTGCTGCAAGGCGATTAAGTTGGGTAACGCCAGGGTTTTCCCAGTCACGACGTTGTAAAACGACGGCC
AGTGAATTGTAATACGACTCACTATAGGGCGAATTCGAGCTCGGTACCCGGGGATCGCAGAACAAACGCC
CAGAACCGAAGGCCGGAGCCCAGACGCCGCAGCAGCCCAGCCTGCGTTGTAACCCGGTCCCCATAGCAAC
CAACTACCGCAGACTACTCTCGCAAGCGCTGTTCTGCTTGTGACCCGGACCGGCTTCTCTTCCGCTTCCG
GTCCCACAATCCTCTGTCGGCCTAGAAGAGCTTTGCATTGTGGGAGCTCCTTCCTTTCTCGCTCCCCGGC
CATCTTGGCGGCTGGTGTTGGTGAGTGAGCTCTGCGGGGTAAACGATTAGGCGGCTCGGGGAGCTCCGCT
AGCTGGTGTTTGACGCTCTGGATTATAATCCTCTCTTCTGTCCTCTGTGTATGCTAGGTTGGGGGTTGTC
CCGCACCTACTAGAGGATCCGCCACCATGGTGTCTAAGGGCGAAGAGCTGATCAAGGAAAATATGCGTAT
GAAGGTGGTCATGGAAGGTTCGGTCAACGGCCACCAATTCAAATGCACAGGTGAAGGAGAAGGCAGACCG
TACGAGGGAGTGCAAACCATGAGGATCAAAGTCATCGAGGGAGGACCCCTGCCATTTGCCTTTGACATTC
TTGCCACGTCGTTCATGTATGGCAGCCGTACCTTTATCAAGTACCCGGCCGACATCCCTGATTTCTTTAA
ACAGTCCTTTCCTGAGGGTTTTACTTGGGAAAGAGTTACGAGATACGAAGATGGTGGAGTCGTCACCGTC
ACGCAGGACACCAGCCTTGAGGATGGCGAGCTCGTCTACAACGTCAAGGTCAGAGGGGTAAACTTTCCCT
CCAATGGTCCCGTGATGCAGAAGAAGACCAAGGGTTGGGAGCCTAATACAGAGATGATGTATCCAGCAGA
TGGTGGTCTGAGAGGATACACTGACATCGCACTGAAAGTTGATGGTGGTGGCCATCTGCACTGCAACTTC
GTGACAACTTACAGGTCAAAAAAGACCGTCGGGAACATCAAGATGCCCGGTGTCCATGCCGTTGATCACC
GCCTGGAAAGGATCGAGGAGAGTGACAATGAAACCTACGTAGTGCAAAGAGAAGTGGCAGTTGCCAAATA
CAGCAACCTTGGTGGTGGCATGGACGAGCTGTACAAGGGTGGTTCCGGTGGATCTGGAGGTTCTGATATC
ACAAGTTTGTACAAAAAAGCAGGCACCATGGACGAGGACGTGCTAACCACCCTGAAGATCCTCATCATCG
GCGAGAGTGGGGTGGGCAAGTCCAGCCTGCTCTTGAGGTTCACAGATGATACGTTTGATCCAGAACTTGC
AGCAACAATAGGTGTTGACTTTAAGGTGAAAACAATTTCAGTGGATGGAAATAAGGCTAAACTTGCAATA
TGGGATACTGCTGGTCAAGAGAGGTTTAGAACATTAACTCCCAGCTATTATAGAGGTGCACAGGGTGTTA
TATTAGTTTATGATGTCACAAGAAGAGATACATTTGTTAAACTGGATAATTGGTTAAATGAATTGGAAAC
ATACTGTACAAGAAATGACATAGTAAACATGCTAGTTGGAAATAAAATCGATAAGGAAAATCGTGAAGTC
GATAGAAATGAAGGCCTGAAATTTGCACGAAAGCATTCCATGTTATTTATAGAGGCAAGTGCAAAAACCT
GTGATGGTGTACAATGTGCCTTTGAAGAACTTGTTGAAAAGATCATTCAGACCCCTGGACTGTGGGAAAG
TGAGAACCAGAATAAAGGAGTCAAACTGTCACACAGGGAAGAAGGCCAAGGAGGAGGAGCCTGTGGTGGT
TATTGCTCTGTGTTATAGAACCCAGCTTTCTTGTACAAAGTGGTGATATCGTAGGTTGACCTGCAGGGGG
AGATGGGGGAGGCTAACTGAAACACGGAAGGAGACAATACCGGAAGGAACCCGCGCTATGACGGCAATAA
AAAGACAGAATAAAACGCACGGGTGTTGGGTCGTTTGTTCATAAACGCGGGGTTCGGTCCCAGGGCTGGC
ACTCTGTCGATACCCCACCGAGACCCCATTGGGGCCAATACGCCCGCGTTTCTTCCTTTTCCCCACCCCA
CCCCCCAAGTTCGGGTGAAGGCCCAGGGCTCGCAGCCAACGTCGGGGCGGCAAGCCCTGCCATAGCCACG
GGCCCCGTGGGTTAGGGACGGGGTCCCCCATGCAAGCTTTTGTTCCCTTTAGTGAGGGTTAATTTCGAGC
TTGGCGTAATCATGGTCATAGCTGTTTCCTGTGTGAAATTGTTATCCGCTCACAATTCCACACAACATAC
GAGCCGGAAGCATAAAGTGTAAAGCCTGGGGTGCCTAATGAGTGAGCTAACTCACATTAATTGCGTTGCG
CTCACTGCCCGCTTTCCAGTCGGGAAACCTGTCGTGCCAGCTGCATTAATGAATCGGCCAACGCGCGGGG
AGAGGCGGTTTGCGTATTGGGCGCTCTTCCGCTTCCTCGCTCACTGACTCGCTGCGCTCGGTCGTTCGGC
TGCGGCGAGCGGTATCAGCTCACTCAAAGGCGGTAATACGGTTATCCACAGAATCAGGGGATAACGCAGG
AAAGAACATGTGAGCAAAAGGCCAGCAAAAGGCCAGGAACCGTAAAAAGGCCGCGTTGCTGGCGTTTTTC
CATAGGCTCCGCCCCCCTGACGAGCATCACAAAAATCGACGCTCAAGTCAGAGGTGGCGAAACCCGACAG
GACTATAAAGATACCAGGCGTTTCCCCCTGGAAGCTCCCTCGTGCGCTCTCCTGTTCCGACCCTGCCGCT
TACCGGATACCTGTCCGCCTTTCTCCCTTCGGGAAGCGTGGCGCTTTCTCATAGCTCACGCTGTAGGTAT
CTCAGTTCGGTGTAGGTCGTTCGCTCCAAGCTGGGCTGTGTGCACGAACCCCCCGTTCAGCCCGACCGCT
GCGCCTTATCCGGTAACTATCGTCTTGAGTCCAACCCGGTAAGACACGACTTATCGCCACTGGCAGCAGC
CACTGGTAACAGGATTAGCAGAGCGAGGTATGTAGGCGGTGCTACAGAGTTCTTGAAGTGGTGGCCTAAC
TACGGCTACACTAGAAGAACAGTATTTGGTATCTGCGCTCTGCTGAAGCCAGTTACCTTCGGAAAAAGAG
TTGGTAGCTCTTGATCCGGCAAACAAACCACCGCTGGTAGCGGTGGTTTTTTTGTTTGCAAGCAGCAGAT
TACGCGCAGAAAAAAAGGATCTCAAGAAGATCCTTTGATCTTTTCTACGGGGTCTGACGCTCAGTGGAAC
GAAAACTCACGTTAAGGGATTTTGGTCATGAGATTATCAAAAAGGATCTTCACCTAGATCCTTTTAAATT
AAAAATGAAGTTTTAAATCAATCTAAAGTATATATGAGTAAACTTGGTCTGACAGTTACCAATGCTTAAT
CAGTGAGGCACCTATCTCAGCGATCTGTCTATTTCGTTCATCCATAGTTGCCTGACTCCCCGTCGTGTAG
ATAACTACGATACGGGAGGGCTTACCATCTGGCCCCAGTGCTGCAATGATACCGCGAGACCCACGCTCAC
CGGCTCCAGATTTATCAGCAATAAACCAGCCAGCCGGAAGGGCCGAGCGCAGAAGTGGTCCTGCAACTTT
ATCCGCCTCCATCCAGTCTATTAATTGTTGCCGGGAAGCTAGAGTAAGTAGTTCGCCAGTTAATAGTTTG
CGCAACGTTGTTGCCATTGCTACAGGCATCGTGGTGTCACGCTCGTCGTTTGGTATGGCTTCATTCAGCT
CCGGTTCCCAACGATCAAGGCGAGTTACATGATCCCCCATGTTGTGCAAAAAAGCGGTTAGCTCCTTCGG
TCCTCCGATCGTTGTCAGAAGTAAGTTGGCCGCAGTGTTATCACTCATGGTTATGGCAGCACTGCATAAT
TCTCTTACTGTCATGCCATCCGTAAGATGCTTTTCTGTGACTGGTGAGTACTCAACCAAGTCATTCTGAG
AATAGTGTATGCGGCGACCGAGTTGCTCTTGCCCGGCGTCAATACGGGATAATACCGCGCCACATAGCAG
AACTTTAAAAGTGCTCATCATTGGAAAACGTTCTTCGGGGCGAAAACTCTCAAGGATCTTACCGCTGTTG
AGATCCAGTTCGATGTAACCCACTCGTGCACCCAACTGATCTTCAGCATCTTTTACTTTCACCAGCGTTT
CTGGGTGAGCAAAAACAGGAAGGCAAAATGCCGCAAAAAAGGGAATAAGGGCGACACGGAAATGTTGAAT
ACTCATACTCTTCCTTTTTCAATATTATTGAAGCATTTATCAGGGTTATTGTCTCATGAGCGGATACATA
TTTGAATGTATTTAGAAAAATAAACAAATAGGGGTTCCGCGCACATTTCCCCGAAAAGTGCCACCTGACG
TCTAAGAAACCATTATTATCATGACATTAACCTATAAAAATAGGCGTATCACGAGGCCCTTTCG
